Addgene plasmid #112509: pTXRE5-Z
Purpose: Reporter plasmid, responsive to activated Ah receptor/Arnt
Depositing lab: Charles Miller. Depositing organization: Tulane University. Publication: A human aryl hydrocarbon receptor signaling pathway constructed in yeast displays additive responses to ligand mixtures. Miller CA 3rd. Toxicol Appl Pharmacol. 1999 Nov 1;160(3):297-303. doi: 10.1006/taap.1999.8769. PubMed 10544064.
Backbone
  Vector backbone: unknown
  Vector type: Yeast Expression
  Selectable markers: TRP1
Growth in bacteria
  Bacterial resistance: Ampicillin, 100 μg/mL
  Growth temperature: 37°C
  Growth strain: DH5alpha
  Copy number: High Copy
Gene/Insert
  Gene/Insert name: RW95-3 with 5x xenobiotic response elements (alt names: DRE; LacZ)
  Species: Synthetic; E.coli
  Entrez Gene: lacZ (a.k.a. b0344, ECK0341)
  Promoter: 5 XREs+ minimal Cytochrome C
  Cloning method: Restriction Enzyme; 5′ cloning site unknown (unknown if destroyed); 3′ cloning site unknown (unknown if destroyed)
  Sequencing primers: 5′ M13 Reverse
Terms and licenses: Academic/Nonprofit Terms; Industry Terms: Not Available to Industry
Depositor comments: Addgene NGS found that the LacZ translation lacks the last C-terminal 11 amino acids compared to NCBI reference sequence AAB49976.1. The depositing laboratory states that this difference does not adversely affect protein function
How to cite: pTXRE5-Z was a gift from Charles Miller (Addgene plasmid # 112509 ; http://n2t.net/addgene:112509 ; RRID:Addgene_112509)
