[The description below was written by a language model from this plasmid's Addgene catalogue record and pLannotate feature annotations shown in this document.]
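Description:
pTXRE5-Z is a yeast reporter plasmid that produces β-galactosidase in response to the activated aryl hydrocarbon (Ah) receptor/Arnt heterodimer. The catalogue lists the backbone as unknown. The annotated 8.8 kb sequence shows a yeast–E. coli shuttle vector with pBluescript-type remnants, namely an f1 origin, a lacZα fragment, a T7 promoter and part of the multiple cloning site. In bacteria it replicates from a high-copy ColE1/pUC-type origin and is selected with ampicillin through the β-lactamase gene. In Saccharomyces cerevisiae a CEN6/ARS element provides stable, low-copy centromeric maintenance, and the TRP1 marker with its own promoter allows selection in tryptophan auxotrophs.

The payload is an E. coli lacZ reporter driven by five synthetic xenobiotic response elements (XREs, also called DREs) placed upstream of a minimal cytochrome c promoter. The minimal promoter should give little expression on its own, so lacZ output depends on ligand-activated Ah receptor/Arnt binding to the XREs. The automated feature table does not annotate the XREs or the minimal promoter. It does annotate the lacZ coding region, which is flanked by short lacI and lacY fragments typical of lacZ cassettes derived from the lac operon. An ADH1 terminator and an ADH1 coding fragment lie in reverse orientation upstream of this region. Sequencing showed that the encoded β-galactosidase lacks the last 11 C-terminal residues relative to a reference protein, which the depositing laboratory states does not impair function.

The associated publication describes a human Ah receptor signalling pathway reconstituted in yeast. There the plasmid would serve as the readout for receptor activation by ligands and ligand mixtures, with the receptor and Arnt supplied from elsewhere in the strain.
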