Features (pLannotate 1.2.2; 22 found; start..end, strand, type, name):
     21..137     +  CDS            lacI (fragment): lac repressor; lacI; The lac repressor binds to the lac operator to inhibit transcription in E. coli. This inhibition can be relieved by adding lactose or isopropyl-β-D-thiogalactopyranoside (IPTG).
    135..3138    +  CDS            lacZ (fragment): β-galactosidase; lacZ
   3190..3405    +  CDS            lacY (fragment): LACY_ECOLI - Experimental evidence at protein level: Swiss-Prot protein existence level 1. Responsible for transport of beta-galactosides into the cell, with the concomitant import of a proton (symport system). Can transport lactose, melibiose, lactulose or the analog methyl-1-thio-beta,D- galactopyranoside (TMG), but not sucrose or fructose (PubMed:1848449, PubMed:18177889, PubMed:22106930). The substrate specificity is directed toward the galactopyranosyl moiety of the substrate (PubMed:22106930). From Escherichia coli (strain K12).
   3457..3473    -  protein_bind   lac operator: The lac repressor binds to the lac operator to inhibit transcription in E. coli. This inhibition can be relieved by adding lactose or isopropyl-β-D-thiogalactopyranoside (IPTG). lac repressor encoded by lacI
   3481..3511    -  promoter       lac promoter: promoter for the E. coli lac operon
   3526..3547    -  protein_bind   CAP binding site: CAP binding activates transcription in the presence of cAMP. E. coli catabolite activator protein
   3560..3652    -  CDS            lacI (fragment): lac repressor; lacI; The lac repressor binds to the lac operator to inhibit transcription in E. coli. This inhibition can be relieved by adding lactose or isopropyl-β-D-thiogalactopyranoside (IPTG).
   3835..4423    -  rep_origin     ori: high-copy-number ColE1/pMB1/pBR322/pUC origin of replication
   4594..5454    -  CDS            AmpR: β-lactamase; bla; confers resistance to ampicillin, carbenicillin, and related antibiotics
   5455..5559    -  promoter       AmpR promoter: bla
   5596..6099    +  misc_feature   CEN/ARS: S. cerevisiae CEN6 centromere fused to an autonomously replicating sequence
   6167..6202    +  CDS            rop (fragment): Rop protein, which maintains plasmids at low copy number; rop
   6304..6353    +  misc_feature   bom (fragment): basis of mobility region from pBR322
   6491..6638    +  promoter       TRP1 promoter: S. cerevisiae TRP1
   6639..7313    +  CDS            TRP1: phosphoribosylanthranilate isomerase, required for tryptophan biosynthesis; S. cerevisiae TRP1; yeast auxotrophic marker
   7364..7415    +  misc_feature   bom (fragment): basis of mobility region from pBR322
   7443..7871    -  rep_origin     f1 ori (sequence partly withheld): f1 bacteriophage origin of replication; arrow indicates direction of (+) strand synthesis
   7875..8032    -  CDS            lacZα (fragment): LacZα fragment of β-galactosidase; lacZ fragment
   8035..8053    +  promoter       T7 promoter: promoter for bacteriophage T7 RNA polymerase
   8206..8393    -  terminator     ADH1 terminator: S. cerevisiae ADH1; transcription terminator for the S. cerevisiae alcohol dehydrogenase 1 (ADH1) gene
   8397..8528    -  CDS            ADH1 (fragment): ADH1_YEAST - Also known as ADC1. Experimental evidence at protein level: Swiss-Prot protein existence level 1. This isozyme preferentially catalyzes the conversion of primary unbranched alcohols to their corresponding aldehydes. Also shows activity toward secondary alcohols. From Saccharomyces cerevisiae (strain ATCC 204508 / S288c) (Baker's yeast).
   8526..8547    +  misc_feature   MCS (fragment): pBluescript multiple cloning site
>Addgene plasmid #112509 | pTXRE5-Z | addgene full sequence | sequence record 215281 | Addgene NGS Result
ATGACCGGATCCGGAGCTTGGCTGTTGCCCGTCTCACTGGTGAAAAGAAAAACCACCCTGGCGCCCAATA
CGCAAACCGCCTCTCCCCGCGCGTTGGCCGATTCATTAATGCAGCTGGCACGACAGGTTTCCCGACTTAA
TCGCCTTGCAGCACATCCCCCTTTCGCCAGCTGGCGTAATAGCGAAGAGGCCCGCACCGATCGCCCTTCC
CAACAGTTGCGCAGCCTGAATGGCGAATGGCGCTTTGCCTGGTTTCCGGCACCAGAAGCGGTGCCGGAAA
GCTGGCTGGAGTGCGATCTTCCTGAGGCCGATACTGTCGTCGTCCCCTCAAACTGGCAGATGCACGGTTA
CGATGCGCCCATCTACACCAACGTGACCTATCCCATTACGGTCAATCCGCCGTTTGTTCCCACGGAGAAT
CCGACGGGTTGTTACTCGCTCACATTTAATGTTGATGAAAGCTGGCTACAGGAAGGCCAGACGCGAATTA
TTTTTGATGGCGTTAACTCGGCGTTTCATCTGTGGTGCAACGGGCGCTGGGTCGGTTACGGCCAGGACAG
TCGTTTGCCGTCTGAATTTGACCTGAGCGCATTTTTACGCGCCGGAGAAAACCGCCTCGCGGTGATGGTG
CTGCGCTGGAGTGACGGCAGTTATCTGGAAGATCAGGATATGTGGCGGATGAGCGGCATTTTCCGTGACG
TCTCGTTGCTGCATAAACCGACTACACAAATCAGCGATTTCCATGTTGCCACTCGCTTTAATGATGATTT
CAGCCGCGCTGTACTGGAGGCTGAAGTTCAGATGTGCGGCGAGTTGCGTGACTACCTACGGGTAACAGTT
TCTTTATGGCAGGGTGAAACGCAGGTCGCCAGCGGCACCGCGCCTTTCGGCGGTGAAATTATCGATGAGC
GTGGTGGTTATGCCGATCGCGTCACACTACGTCTGAACGTCGAAAACCCGAAACTGTGGAGCGCCGAAAT
CCCGAATCTCTATCGTGCGGTGGTTGAACTGCACACCGCCGACGGCACGCTGATTGAAGCAGAAGCCTGC
GATGTCGGTTTCCGCGAGGTGCGGATTGAAAATGGTCTGCTGCTGCTGAACGGCAAGCCGTTGCTGATTC
GAGGCGTTAACCGTCACGAGCATCATCCTCTGCATGGTCAGGTCATGGATGAGCAGACGATGGTGCAGGA
TATCCTGCTGATGAAGCAGAACAACTTTAACGCCGTGCGCTGTTCGCATTATCCGAACCATCCGCTGTGG
TACACGCTGTGCGACCGCTACGGCCTGTATGTGGTGGATGAAGCCAATATTGAAACCCACGGCATGGTGC
CAATGAATCGTCTGACCGATGATCCGCGCTGGCTACCGGCGATGAGCGAACGCGTAACGCGAATGGTGCA
GCGCGATCGTAATCACCCGAGTGTGATCATCTGGTCGCTGGGGAATGAATCAGGCCACGGCGCTAATCAC
GACGCGCTGTATCGCTGGATCAAATCTGTCGATCCTTCCCGCCCGGTGCAGTATGAAGGCGGCGGAGCCG
ACACCACGGCCACCGATATTATTTGCCCGATGTACGCGCGCGTGGATGAAGACCAGCCCTTCCCGGCTGT
GCCGAAATGGTCCATCAAAAAATGGCTTTCGCTACCTGGAGAGACGCGCCCGCTGATCCTTTGCGAATAC
GCCCACGCGATGGGTAACAGTCTTGGCGGTTTCGCTAAATACTGGCAGGCGTTTCGTCAGTATCCCCGTT
TACAGGGCGGCTTCGTCTGGGACTGGGTGGATCAGTCGCTGATTAAATATGATGAAAACGGCAACCCGTG
GTCGGCTTACGGCGGTGATTTTGGCGATACGCCGAACGATCGCCAGTTCTGTATGAACGGTCTGGTCTTT
GCCGACCGCACGCCGCATCCAGCGCTGACGGAAGCAAAACACCAGCAGCAGTTTTTCCAGTTCCGTTTAT
CCGGGCAAACCATCGAAGTGACCAGCGAATACCTGTTCCGTCATAGCGATAACGAGCTCCTGCACTGGAT
GGTGGCGCTGGATGGTAAGCCGCTGGCAAGCGGTGAAGTGCCTCTGGATGTCGCTCCACAAGGTAAACAG
TTGATTGAACTGCCTGAACTACCGCAGCCGGAGAGCGCCGGGCAACTCTGGCTCACAGTACGCGTAGTGC
AACCGAACGCGACCGCATGGTCAGAAGCCGGGCACATCAGCGCCTGGCAGCAGTGGCGTCTGGCGGAAAA
CCTCAGTGTGACGCTCCCCGCCGCGTCCCACGCCATCCCGCATCTGACCACCAGCGAAATGGATTTTTGC
ATCGAGCTGGGTAATAAGCGTTGGCAATTTAACCGCCAGTCAGGCTTTCTTTCACAGATGTGGATTGGCG
ATAAAAAACAACTGCTGACGCCGCTGCGCGATCAGTTCACCCGTGCACCGCTGGATAACGACATTGGCGT
AAGTGAAGCGACCCGCATTGACCCTAACGCCTGGGTCGAACGCTGGAAGGCGGCGGGCCATTACCAGGCC
GAAGCAGCGTTGTTGCAGTGCACGGCAGATACACTTGCTGATGCGGTGCTGATTACGACCGCTCACGCGT
GGCAGCATCAGGGGAAAACCTTATTTATCAGCCGGAAAACCTACCGGATTGATGGTAGTGGTCAAATGGC
GATTACCGTTGATGTTGAAGTGGCGAGCGATACACCGCATCCGGCGCGGATTGGCCTGAACTGCCAGCTG
GCGCAGGTAGCAGAGCGGGTAAACTGGCTCGGATTAGGGCCGCAAGAAAACTATCCCGACCGCCTTACTG
CCGCCTGTTTTGACCGCTGGGATCTGCCATTGTCAGACATGTATACCCCGTACGTCTTCCCGAGCGAAAA
CGGTCTGCGCTGCGGGACGCGCGAATTGAATTATGGCCCACACCAGTGGCGCGGCGACTTCCAGTTCAAC
ATCAGCCGCTACAGTCAACAGCAACTGATGGAAACCAGCCATCGCCATCTGCTGCACGCGGAAGAAGGCA
CATGGCTGAATATCGACGGTTTCCATATGGGGATTGGTGGCGACGACTCCTGGAGCCCGTCAGTATCGGC
GGAATTACAGCTGAGCGCCGGTCGCTACCATTACCAGTTGGTCTGGTGTCAAAAATAATAATAACCGGGC
AGGCCATGTCTGCCCGTATTTCGCGTAAGGAAATCCATTATGTACTATTTAAAAAACACAAACTTTTGGA
TGTTCGGTTTATTCTTTTTCTTTTACTTTTTTATCATGGGAGCCTACTTCCCGTTTTTCCCGATTTGGCT
ACATGACATCAACCATATCAGCAAAAGTGATACGGGTATTATTTTTGCCGCTATTTCTCTGTTCTCGCTA
TTATTCCAACCGCTGTTTGGTCTGCTTTCTGACAAACTCGGCCTCGACTCTAGCGAATTAATTCGTAATC
ATGTCATAGCTGTTTCCTGTGTGAAATTGTTATCCGCTCACAATTCCACACAACATACGAGCCGGAAGCA
TAAAGTGTAAAGCCTGGGGTGCCTAATGAGTGAGCTAACTCACATTAATTGCGTTGCGCTCACTGCCCGC
TTTCCAGTCGGGAAACCTGTCGTGCCAGCTGCATTAATGAATCGGCCAACGCGCGGGGAGAGGCGGTTTG
CGTATTGGGCGCTCTTCCGCTTCCTCGCTCACTGACTCGCTGCGCTCGGTCGTTCGGCTGCGGCGAGCGG
TATCAGCTCACTCAAAGGCGGTAATACGGTTATCCACAGAATCAGGGGATAACGCAGGAAAGAACATGTG
AGCAAAAGGCCAGCAAAAGGCCAGGAACCGTAAAAAGGCCGCGTTGCTGGCGTTTTTCCATAGGCTCCGC
CCCCCTGACGAGCATCACAAAAATCGACGCTCAAGTCAGAGGTGGCGAAACCCGACAGGACTATAAAGAT
ACCAGGCGTTTCCCCCTGGAAGCTCCCTCGTGCGCTCTCCTGTTCCGACCCTGCCGCTTACCGGATACCT
GTCCGCCTTTCTCCCTTCGGGAAGCGTGGCGCTTTCTCATAGCTCACGCTGTAGGTATCTCAGTTCGGTG
TAGGTCGTTCGCTCCAAGCTGGGCTGTGTGCACGAACCCCCCGTTCAGCCCGACCGCTGCGCCTTATCCG
GTAACTATCGTCTTGAGTCCAACCCGGTAAGACACGACTTATCGCCACTGGCAGCAGCCACTGGTAACAG
GATTAGCAGAGCGAGGTATGTAGGCGGTGCTACAGAGTTCTTGAAGTGGTGGCCTAACTACGGCTACACT
AGAAGAACAGTATTTGGTATCTGCGCTCTGCTGAAGCCAGTTACCTTCGGAAAAAGAGTTGGTAGCTCTT
GATCCGGCAAACAAACCACCGCTGGTAGCGGTGGTTTTTTTGTTTGCAAGCAGCAGATTACGCGCAGAAA
AAAAGGATCTCAAGAAGATCCTTTGATCTTTTCTACGGGGTCTGACGCTCAGTGGAACGAAAACTCACGT
TAAGGGATTTTGGTCATGAGATTATCAAAAAGGATCTTCACCTAGATCCTTTTAAATTAAAAATGAAGTT
TTAAATCAATCTAAAGTATATATGAGTAAACTTGGTCTGACAGTTACCAATGCTTAATCAGTGAGGCACC
TATCTCAGCGATCTGTCTATTTCGTTCATCCATAGTTGCCTGACTCCCCGTCGTGTAGATAACTACGATA
CGGGAGGGCTTACCATCTGGCCCCAGTGCTGCAATGATACCGCGAGACCCACGCTCACCGGCTCCAGATT
TATCAGCAATAAACCAGCCAGCCGGAAGGGCCGAGCGCAGAAGTGGTCCTGCAACTTTATCCGCCTCCAT
CCAGTCTATTAATTGTTGCCGGGAAGCTAGAGTAAGTAGTTCGCCAGTTAATAGTTTGCGCAACGTTGTT
GCCATTGCTACAGGCATCGTGGTGTCACGCTCGTCGTTTGGTATGGCTTCATTCAGCTCCGGTTCCCAAC
GATCAAGGCGAGTTACATGATCCCCCATGTTGTGCAAAAAAGCGGTTAGCTCCTTCGGTCCTCCGATCGT
TGTCAGAAGTAAGTTGGCCGCAGTGTTATCACTCATGGTTATGGCAGCACTGCATAATTCTCTTACTGTC
ATGCCATCCGTAAGATGCTTTTCTGTGACTGGTGAGTACTCAACCAAGTCATTCTGAGAATAGTGTATGC
GGCGACCGAGTTGCTCTTGCCCGGCGTCAATACGGGATAATACCGCGCCACATAGCAGAACTTTAAAAGT
GCTCATCATTGGAAAACGTTCTTCGGGGCGAAAACTCTCAAGGATCTTACCGCTGTTGAGATCCAGTTCG
ATGTAACCCACTCGTGCACCCAACTGATCTTCAGCATCTTTTACTTTCACCAGCGTTTCTGGGTGAGCAA
AAACAGGAAGGCAAAATGCCGCAAAAAAGGGAATAAGGGCGACACGGAAATGTTGAATACTCATACTCTT
CCTTTTTCAATATTATTGAAGCATTTATCAGGGTTATTGTCTCATGAGCGGATACATATTTGAATGTATT
TAGAAAAATAAACAAATAGGGGTTCCGCGCACATTTCCCCGAAAAGTGCCACCTGGGTCCTTTTCATCAC
GTGCTATAAAAATAATTATAATTTAAATTTTTTAATATAAATATATAAATTAAAAATAGAAAGTAAAAAA
AGAAATTAAAGAAAAAATAGTTTTTGTTTTCCGAAGATGTAAAAGACTCTAGGGGGATCGCCAACAAATA
CTACCTTTTATCTTGCTCTTCCTGCTCTCAGGTATTAATGCCGAATTGTTTCATCTTGTCTGTGTAGAAG
ACCACACACGAAAATCCTGTGATTTTACATTTTACTTATCGTTAATCGAATGTATATCTATTTAATCTGC
TTTTCTTGTCTAATAAATATATATGTAAAGTACGCTTTTTGTTGAAATTTTTTAAACCTTTGTTTATTTT
TTTTTCTTCATTCCGTAACTCTTCTACCTTCTTTATTTACTTTCTAAAATCCAAATACAAAACATAAAAA
TAAATAAACACAGAGTAAATTCCCAAATTATTCCATCATTAAAAGATACGAGGCGCGTGTAAGTTACAGG
CAAGCGATCCGTCTAAGAAACCATTATTATCATGACATTAACCTATAAAAATAGGCGTATCACGAGGCCC
TTTCGTCTCGCGCGTTTCGGTGATGACGGTGAAAACCTCTGACACATGCAGCTCCCGGAGACGGTCACAG
CTTGTCTGTAAGCGGATGCCGGGAGCAGACAAGCCCGTCAGGGCGCGTCAGCGGGTGTTGGCGGGTGTCG
GGGCTGGCTTAACTATGCGGCATCAGAGCAGATTGTACTGAGAGTGCACCATAGATCACGACATTACTAT
ATATATAATATAGGAAGCATTTAATAGAACAGCATCGTAATATATGTGTACTTTGCAGTTATGACGCCAG
ATGGCAGTAGTGGAAGATATTCTTTATTGAAAAATAGCTTGTCACCTTACGTACAATCTTGATCCGGAGC
TTTTCTTTTTTTGCCGATTAAGAATTAATTCGGTCGAAAAAAGAAAAGGAGAGGGCCAAGAGGGAGGGCA
TTGGTGACTATTGAGCACGTGAGTATACGTGATTAAGCACACAAAGGCAGCTTGGAGTATGTCTGTTATT
AATTTCACAGGTAGTTCTGGTCCATTGGTGAAAGTTTGCGGCTTGCAGAGCACAGAGGCCGCAGAATGTG
CTCTAGATTCCGATGCTGACTTGCTGGGTATTATATGTGTGCCCAATAGAAAGAGAACAATTGACCCGGT
TATTGCAAGGAAAATTTCAAGTCTTGTAAAAGCATATAAAAATAGTTCAGGCACTCCGAAATACTTGGTT
GGCGTGTTTCGTAATCAACCTAAGGAGGATGTTTTGGCTCTGGTCAATGATTACGGCATTGATATCGTCC
AACTGCATGGAGATGAGTCGTGGCAAGAATACCAAGAGTTCCTCGGTTTGCCAGTTATTAAAAGACTCGT
ATTTCCAAAAGACTGCAACATACTACTCAGTGCAGCTTCACAGAAACCTCATTCGTTTATTCCCTTGTTT
GATTCAGAAGCAGGTGGGACAGGTGAACTTTTGGATTGGAACTCGATTTCTGACTGGGTTGGAAGGCAAG
AGAGCCCCGAAAGCTTACATTTTATGTTAGCTGGTGGACTGACGCCAGAAAATGTTGGTGATGCGCTTAG
ATTAAATGGCGTTATTGGTGTTGATGTAAGCGGAGGTGTGGAGACAAATGGTGTAAAAGACTCTAACAAA
ATAGCAAATTTCGTCAAAAATGCTAAGAAATAGGTTATTACTGAGTAGTATTTATTTAAGTATTGTTTGT
GCACTTGCCGATCTATGCGGTGTGAAATACCGCACAGATGCGTAAGGAGAAAATACCGCATCAGGAAATT
GTAAGCGTTAATATTTTGTTAAAATTCGCGTTAAATTTTTGTTAAATCAGCTCATTTTTTAACCAATAGG
CCGAAATCGGCAAAATCCCTTATAAATCAAAAGAATAGACCGAGATAGGGT
[37 nt withheld, positions 7542-7578]
AAAGAACGTGGACTCCAACGTCAAAGG
[49 nt withheld, positions 7606-7654]
T
[91 nt withheld, positions 7656-7746]
G
[124 nt withheld, positions 7748-7871]
CCATTCGCCATTCAGGCTGCGCAACTGTTGGGAAGGGCGATCGGTGCGGGCCTCTTCGCTATTACGCCAG
CTGGCGAAAGGGGGATGTGCTGCAAGGCGATTAAGTTGGGTAACGCCAGGGTTTTCCCAGTCACGACGTT
GTAAAACGACGGCCAGTGAATTGTAATACGACTCACTATAGGGCGAATTGGGATCCGTGTGGAAGAACGA
TTACAACAGGTGTTGTCCTCTGAGGACATAAAATACACACCGAGATTCATCAACTCATTGCTGGAGTTAG
CATATCTACAATTGGGTGAAATGGGGAGCGATTTGCAGGCATTTGCTCGGCATGCCGGTAGAGGTGTGGT
CAATAAGAGCGACCTCATGCTATACCTGAGAAAGCAACCTGACCTACAGGAAAGAGTTACTCAAGAATAA
GAATTTTCGTTTTAAAACCTAAGAGTCACTTTAAAATTTGTATACACTTATTTTTTTTATAACTTATTTA
ATAATAAAAATCATAAATCATAAGAAATTCGCTTATTTAGAAGTGTCAACAACGTATCTACCAACGATTT
GACCCTTTTCCATCTTTTCGTAAATTTCTGGCAAGGTAGACAAGCCGACAACCTTGATTGGAGACTTGAC
CAAACCTCTGGCGAAGAAGTCCAAAGCTCCACCGCGGTGGCGGCCGTTACTTACTTAGAGCTCGACGTCT
TACTTACTTAGCGGCCGCACTAGTAGATCCTTGCGTGACAATTCTTGCGTGACAATTCTTGCGTGACAAT
TCTTGCGTGAGAATTCTTGCGTGACAATGTCGACCCGGGGTCGACCTCGAGGCATGTGCTCTGTATGTAT
ATAAAACTCTTGTTTTCTTCTTTTCTCTAAATATTCTTTCCTTATACATTAGGTCCTTTGTAGCATAAAT
TACTATACTTCTATAGACACGCAAACACAAATACACACACTAAATTAATA
